Addgene plasmid #41229: TAL3055
Depositing lab: Keith Joung. Depositing organization: Massachusetts General Hospital. Publication: Targeted gene disruption in somatic zebrafish cells using engineered TALENs. Sander JD, Cade L, Khayter C, Reyon D, Peterson RT, Joung JK, Yeh JR. Nat Biotechnol. 2011 Aug 5;29(8):697-8. doi: 10.1038/nbt.1934. PubMed 21822241.
Backbone
  Vector backbone: JDS70
  Backbone manufacturer: Addgene plasmid #32285
  Backbone size w/o insert (bp): 6447
  Vector type: Mammalian Expression ; T7
Growth in bacteria
  Bacterial resistance: Ampicillin, 100 μg/mL
  Growth temperature: 37°C
  Growth strain: XL1 Blue
  Copy number: High Copy
Gene/Insert
  Gene/Insert name: ZebrafishCommunity-cln3-Right (alt name: cln3)
  Species: D. rerio (zebrafish)
  Insert size (bp): 1640
  Entrez Gene: zgc:92244
  Promoter: CMV
  Tag / fusion protein: 3X Flag (N terminal on backbone); WT FOKI (C terminal on backbone)
  Cloning method: Restriction Enzyme; 5′ cloning site N/A (destroyed during cloning); 3′ cloning site N/A (destroyed during cloning)
  Sequencing primers: 5′ CMV-F; 3′ BGH-rev
Terms and licenses: Academic/Nonprofit Terms; Industry Terms: Not Available to Industry
Depositor comments: Target binding site: TTACCAGAACGCAACACA It is strongly recommended that users perform a diagnostic digest to verify this plasmid prior to use. For example, a double digest of the plasmid with BamHI and KpnI should result in two bands at 2.3kb and 5.8kb.
How to cite: TAL3055 was a gift from Keith Joung (Addgene plasmid # 41229 ; http://n2t.net/addgene:41229 ; RRID:Addgene_41229)
