[The description below was written by a language model from this plasmid's Addgene catalogue record.]
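Description:
TAL3055 is a TALEN expression plasmid built on the JDS70 backbone (about 6.4 kb without insert), a vector classed as mammalian expression with a T7 promoter. It encodes the right-hand monomer of a TAL effector nuclease pair directed against the zebrafish cln3 gene, as part of a set of nucleases made for the zebrafish community. The plasmid is maintained in E. coli as a high-copy construct under ampicillin selection. The record does not name the replication origin.

The insert of roughly 1.6 kb is an engineered array of TAL effector repeats designed to recognise a specific 18-nucleotide binding site in cln3. It was cloned by restriction enzyme methods into sites that were destroyed in the process, so that the array sits in frame with elements supplied by the backbone: an N-terminal 3X Flag epitope tag for detection and a C-terminal wild-type FokI nuclease domain. Because FokI cleaves only as a dimer, this right monomer is meant to be used with a matching left monomer that binds the opposite strand nearby. The two bring the FokI domains together over the intervening spacer and create a double-strand break, and error-prone repair of that break produces disruptive insertions or deletions.

Expression is driven by the CMV promoter for direct expression in cultured cells. The T7 promoter allows in vitro transcription of TALEN mRNA, the usual route for delivery by embryo injection. This fits the associated work on targeted gene disruption in somatic zebrafish cells. The use of a BGH reverse sequencing primer suggests a BGH polyadenylation signal downstream, though no feature table is provided to confirm it.
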