>Addgene plasmid #41229 | TAL3055 | depositor partial sequence | sequence record 54868 | TAL3055 sequence 2430 bps
TCTAGAGCTAGCACCATGGACTACAAAGACCATGACGGTGATTATAAAGATCATGACATCGATTACAAGG
ATGACGATGACAAGATGGCCCCCAAGAAGAAGAGGAAGGTGGGCATTCACCGCGGGGTACCTATGGTGGA
CTTGAGGACACTCGGTTATTCGCAACAGCAACAGGAGAAAATCAAGCCTAAGGTCAGGAGCACCGTCGCG
CAACACCACGAGGCGCTTGTGGGGCATGGCTTCACTCATGCGCATATTGTCGCGCTTTCACAGCACCCTG
CGGCGCTTGGGACGGTGGCTGTCAAATACCAAGATATGATTGCGGCCCTGCCCGAAGCCACGCACGAGGC
AATTGTAGGGGTCGGTAAACAGTGGTCGGGAGCGCGAGCACTTGAGGCGCTGCTGACTGTGGCGGGTGAG
CTTAGGGGGCCTCCGCTCCAGCTCGACACCGGGCAGCTGCTGAAGATCGCGAAGAGAGGGGGAGTAACAG
CGGTAGAGGCAGTGCACGCCTGGCGCAATGCGCTCACCGGGGCCCCCTTGAACCTGACCCCAGACCAGGT
AGTCGCAATCGCGTCAAACGGAGGGGGAAAGCAAGCCCTGGAAACCGTGCAAAGGTTGTTGCCGGTCCTT
TGTCAAGACCACGGCCTTACACCGGAGCAAGTCGTGGCCATTGCAAGCAACATCGGTGGCAAACAGGCTC
TTGAGACGGTTCAGAGACTTCTCCCAGTTCTCTGTCAAGCCCACGGGCTGACTCCCGATCAAGTTGTAGC
GATTGCGTCGCATGACGGAGGGAAACAAGCATTGGAGACTGTCCAACGGCTCCTTCCCGTGTTGTGTCAA
GCCCACGGTTTGACGCCTGCACAAGTGGTCGCCATCGCCAGCCATGATGGCGGTAAGCAGGCGCTGGAAA
CAGTACAGCGCCTGCTGCCTGTACTGTGCCAGGATCATGGACTGACCCCAGACCAGGTAGTCGCAATCGC
GTCGAACATTGGGGGAAAGCAAGCCCTGGAAACCGTGCAAAGGTTGTTGCCGGTCCTTTGTCAAGACCAC
GGCCTTACACCGGAGCAAGTCGTGGCCATTGCAAATAATAACGGTGGCAAACAGGCTCTTGAGACGGTTC
AGAGACTTCTCCCAGTTCTCTGTCAAGCCCACGGGCTGACTCCCGATCAAGTTGTAGCGATTGCGTCGAA
CATTGGAGGGAAACAAGCATTGGAGACTGTCCAACGGCTCCTTCCCGTGTTGTGTCAAGCCCACGGTTTG
ACGCCTGCACAAGTGGTCGCCATCGCCTCCAATATTGGCGGTAAGCAGGCGCTGGAAACAGTACAGCGCC
TGCTGCCTGTACTGTGCCAGGATCATGGACTGACCCCAGACCAGGTAGTCGCAATCGCGTCACATGACGG
GGGAAAGCAAGCCCTGGAAACCGTGCAAAGGTTGTTGCCGGTCCTTTGTCAAGACCACGGCCTTACACCG
GAGCAAGTCGTGGCCATTGCAAATAATAACGGTGGCAAACAGGCTCTTGAGACGGTTCAGAGACTTCTCC
CAGTTCTCTGTCAAGCCCACGGGCTGACTCCCGATCAAGTTGTAGCGATTGCGTCGCATGACGGAGGGAA
ACAAGCATTGGAGACTGTCCAACGGCTCCTTCCCGTGTTGTGTCAAGCCCACGGTTTGACGCCTGCACAA
GTGGTCGCCATCGCCTCCAATATTGGCGGTAAGCAGGCGCTGGAAACAGTACAGCGCCTGCTGCCTGTAC
TGTGCCAGGATCATGGACTGACCCCAGACCAGGTAGTCGCAATCGCGTCGAACATTGGGGGAAAGCAAGC
CCTGGAAACCGTGCAAAGGTTGTTGCCGGTCCTTTGTCAAGACCACGGCCTTACACCGGAGCAAGTCGTG
GCCATTGCATCCCACGACGGTGGCAAACAGGCTCTTGAGACGGTTCAGAGACTTCTCCCAGTTCTCTGTC
AAGCCCACGGGCTGACTCCCGATCAAGTTGTAGCGATTGCGTCGAACATTGGAGGGAAACAAGCATTGGA
GACTGTCCAACGGCTCCTTCCCGTGTTGTGTCAAGCCCACGGTTTGACGCCTGCACAAGTGGTCGCCATC
GCCAGCCATGATGGCGGTAAGCAGGCGCTGGAAACAGTACAGCGCCTGCTGCCTGTACTGTGCCAGGATC
ATGGACTGACACCCGAACAGGTGGTCGCCATTGCTTCTAACATCGGAGGACGGCCAGCCTTGGAGTCCAT
CGTAGCCCAATTGTCCAGGCCCGATCCCGCGTTGGCTGCGTTAACGAATGACCATCTGGTGGCGTTGGCA
TGTCTTGGTGGACGACCCGCGCTCGATGCAGTCAAAAAGGGTCTGCCTCATGCTCCCGCATTGATCAAAA
GAACCAACCGGCGGATTCCCGAGAGAACTTCCCATCGAGTCGCGGGATCC
