>Addgene plasmid #41229 | TAL3055 | addgene partial sequence | sequence record 56081 | JDS-TALEN-F 5'-TAGGGGTCGGTAAACAGTGG-3'
TGCTGACTGTGGCGGGTGAGCTTAGGGGGCCTCCGCTCCAGCTCGACACCGGGCAGCTGCTGAAGATCGC
GAAGAGAGGGGGAGTAACAGCGGTAGAGGCAGTGCACGCCTGGCGCAATGCGCTCACCGGGGCCCCCTTG
AACCTGACCCCAGACCAGGTAGTCGCAATCGCGTCAAACGGAGGGGGAAAGCAAGCCCTGGAAACCGTGC
AAAGGTTGTTGCCGGTCCTTTGTCAAGACCACGGCCTTACACCGGAGCAAGTCGTGGCCATTGCAAGCAA
CATCGGTGGCAAACAGGCTCTTGAGACGGTTCAGAGACTTCTCCCAGTTCTCTGTCAAGCCCACGGGCTG
ACTCCCGATCAAGTTGTAGCGATTGCGTCGCATGACGGAGGGAAACAAGCATTGGAGACTGTCCAACGGC
TCCTTCCCGTGTTGTGTCAAGCCCACGGTTTGACGCCTGCACAAGTGGTCGCCATCGCCAGCCATGATGG
CGGTAAGCAGGCGCTGGAAACAGTACAGCGCCTGCTGCCTGTACTGTGCCAGGATCATGGACTGACCCCA
GACCAGGTAGTCGCAATCGCGTCGAACATTGGGGGAAAGCAAGCCCTGGAAACCGTGCAAAGGTTGTTGC
CGGTCCTTTGTCAAGACCACGGCCTTACACCGGAGCAAGTCGTGGCCATTGCAAATAATAACGGTGGCAA
ACAGGCTCTTGAGACGGTTCAGAGACTTCTCCCAGTTCTCTGTCAAGCCCACGGGCTGACTCCCGATCAA
GTTGTAGCGATTGCGTCGAACATTGGAGGGAAACAAGCATTGGAGACTGTCCAACGGCTCCTTCCCGTGT
TGTGTCAAGCCCACGGTTTGACGCCTGCACAAGTGGTCGCCATCGCCTCCAATATTGGCGGTAAGCAGGC
GCTGGAAACAGTACAGCGCCTGCTGCCTGTACTGTGCC
